Addgene plasmid #43568: III-CCTC
Depositing lab: Chad Cowan & Kiran Musunuru. Depositing organization: Harvard University. Publication: A TALEN Genome-Editing System for Generating Human Stem Cell-Based Disease Models. Ding Q, Lee YK, Schaefer EA, Peters DT, Veres A, Kim K, Kuperwasser N, Motola DL, Meissner TB, Hendriks WT, Trevisan M, Gupta RM, Moisan A, Banks E, Friesen M, Schinzel RT, Xia F, Tang A, Xia Y, Figueroa E, Wann A, Ahfeldt T, Daheron L, Zhang F, Rubin LL, Peng LF, Chung RT, Musunuru K, Cowan CA. Cell Stem Cell. 2012 Dec 12. pii: S1934-5909(12)00645-5. doi: 10.1016/j.stem.2012.11.011. PubMed 23246482.
Backbone
  Vector backbone: pCRII-TOPO
  Backbone manufacturer: Invitrogen
  Backbone size w/o insert (bp): 3973
  Vector type: Bacterial Cloning
Growth in bacteria
  Bacterial resistance: Ampicillin and Kanamycin, 100 & 50 μg/mL
  Growth temperature: 37°C
  Growth strain: Top10
  Copy number: High Copy
Gene/Insert
  Gene/Insert name: III-CCTC
  Species: Synthetic
  Insert size (bp): 426
  Cloning method: TOPO Cloning
  Sequencing primers: 5′ T7; 3′ M13-rev
Terms and licenses: Academic/Nonprofit Terms; Industry Terms: Not Available to Industry
How to cite: III-CCTC was a gift from Chad Cowan & Kiran Musunuru (Addgene plasmid # 43568 ; http://n2t.net/addgene:43568 ; RRID:Addgene_43568)
