[The description below was written by a language model from this plasmid's Addgene catalogue record.]
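Description:
III-CCTC is a bacterial cloning plasmid built on the commercial pCRII-TOPO backbone (about 4 kb without insert), carrying a 426 bp synthetic insert introduced by TOPO cloning. It is a high-copy plasmid maintained in E. coli and is listed with both ampicillin and kanamycin resistance, consistent with the dual markers of this backbone. The record classifies it purely as a cloning vector, so it serves as a storage and source plasmid for its insert rather than as an expression construct. No promoter driving expression of the insert in any host is described. The insert can be read with T7 and M13 reverse primers, indicating that it sits in the standard cloning site flanked by those priming sites.

The record gives no annotation of the insert beyond its name, synthetic origin and size. The plasmid was deposited in connection with a TALEN genome-editing system developed for generating human stem cell-based disease models. In that context, the name plausibly denotes a pre-assembled block of four TAL effector repeats specifying the bases C-C-T-C, with "III" indicating its position in a modular assembly series. The size fits roughly four repeat units of about 100 bp each. This interpretation is inferred from the name, size and associated publication, and the catalogue fields do not state it explicitly. If it is correct, the plasmid would be one member of a library of repeat modules that are excised or amplified and joined in order to build custom TALE DNA-binding arrays for designer nucleases. No feature table was supplied, so the exact boundaries, flanking assembly sites and orientation of the insert cannot be described here.
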