>Addgene plasmid #43568 | III-CCTC | depositor partial sequence | sequence record 58833 | III-CCTC sequence 426 bps
CGTCTCGGCTCACCCCAGAGCAGGTCGTGGCGATCGCAAGCCACGACGGAGGAAAGCAAGCCTTGGAAAC
AGTACAGAGGCTGTTGCCTGTGCTGTGCCAAGCGCACGGACTCACCCCAGAGCAGGTCGTGGCGATCGCA
AGCCACGACGGAGGAAAGCAAGCCTTGGAAACAGTACAGAGGCTGTTGCCTGTGCTGTGCCAAGCGCACG
GCCTCACCCCAGAGCAGGTCGTGGCCATTGCCTCGAATGGAGGGGGCAAACAGGCGTTGGAAACCGTACA
ACGATTGCTGCCGGTGCTGTGCCAAGCGCACGGATTAACCCCAGAGCAGGTCGTGGCGATCGCAAGCCAC
GACGGAGGAAAGCAAGCCTTGGAAACAGTACAGAGGCTGTTGCCTGTGCTGTGCCAAGCGCACGGACTCA
GAGACG
