>Addgene plasmid #43568 | III-CCTC | addgene partial sequence | sequence record 61601 | M13-F20 5'-TGTAAAACGACGGCCAGT-3'
GCGATTGGGCCCTCTGATGCATGCTCGAGCGGCCGCCAGTGTGATGGATATCTGCAGAATTCGCCCTTCG
TCCTAGCGCGTCTCGGCTCACCCCAGAGCAGGTCGTGGCGATCGCAAGCCACGACGGAGGAAAGCAAGCC
TTGGAAACAGTACAGAGGCTGTTGCCTGTGCTGTGCCAAGCGCACGGACTCACCCCAGAGCAGGTCGTGG
CGATCGCAAGCCACGACGGAGGAAAGCAAGCCTTGGAAACAGTACAGAGGCTGTTGCCTGTGCTGTGCCA
AGCGCACGGCCTCACCCCAGAGCAGGTCGTGGCCATTGCCTCGAATGGAGGGGGCAAACAGGCGTTGGAA
ACCGTACAACGATTGCTGCCGGTGCTGTGCCAAGCGCACGGATTAACCCCAGAGCAGGTCGTGGCGATCG
CAAGCCACGACGGAGGAAAGCAAGCCTTGGAAACAGTACAGAGGCTGTTGCCTGTGCTGTGCCAAGCGCA
CGGACTCAGAGACGTGGGCACAGGAAAGAAGGGCGAATTCCAGCACACTGGCGGCCGTTACTAGTGGATC
CGAGCTCGGTACCAAGCTTGATGCATAGCTTGAGTATTCTATAGTGTCACCTAAATAGCTTGGCGTAATC
ATGGTCATAGCTGTTTCCTGTGTGAAATTGTTATCCGCTCACAATTCCACACAACATACGAGCCGGAAGC
ATAAAGTGTAAAGCCTGGGGTGCCTAATGAGTGAGCTAACTCACATTAATTGCGTTGCGCTCACTGCCCG
CTTTCCAGTCGGGAAACCTGTCGTGCCAGCTGCATTAATGAATCGGCCAACGCGCGGGGAGAGGCGGTTT
GCGTATTGGGCGCTCTTCCGCTTCCTCGCTCA
